Addgene plasmid #165121: ORF3a-EGFP
Purpose: mammalian expression and localization
Depositing lab: Bruno Antonny. Publication: A comprehensive library of fluorescent constructs of SARS-CoV-2 proteins and their initial characterisation in different cell types. Miserey-Lenkei S, Trajkovic K, D'Ambrosio JM, Patel AJ, Copic A, Mathur P, Schauer K, Goud B, Albanese V, Gautier R, Subra M, Kovacs D, Barelli H, Antonny B. Biol Cell. 2021 Jul;113(7):311-328. doi: 10.1111/boc.202000158. Epub 2021 May 10. PubMed 33666950.
Backbone
  Vector backbone: pEGFPN1
  Backbone manufacturer: Clontech
  Backbone size w/o insert (bp): 4700
  Vector type: Mammalian Expression
  Selectable markers: Neomycin (select with G418)
Growth in bacteria
  Bacterial resistance: Kanamycin, 50 μg/mL
  Growth temperature: 37°C
  Growth strain: DH5alpha
  Copy number: High Copy
Gene/Insert
  Gene/Insert name: ORF3a
  Species: codon optimized SARS-COV-2
  Insert size (bp): 800
  Entrez Gene: ORF3a (a.k.a. GU280_gp03)
  Promoter: CMV
  Tag / fusion protein: EGFP (C terminal on insert)
  Cloning method: Restriction Enzyme; 5′ cloning site NheI (not destroyed); 3′ cloning site XhoI (not destroyed)
  Sequencing primers: 5′ GTCGTAACAACTCCGCCC; 3′ CGTCCAGCTCGACCAGGATG
Resource information
  A portion of this plasmid was derived from a plasmid made by: Inserts were prepared by PCR with templates that have been published elsewhere: Gordon et al., 2020a.
Terms and licenses: Academic/Nonprofit Terms; Industry Terms: Not Available to Industry
Depositor comments: Please visit https://www.biorxiv.org/content/10.1101/2020.12.19.423586v1 for BioRxiv preprint. bioRxiv 2020.12.19.423586v1
How to cite: ORF3a-EGFP was a gift from Bruno Antonny (Addgene plasmid # 165121 ; http://n2t.net/addgene:165121 ; RRID:Addgene_165121)
