[The description below was written by a language model from this plasmid's Addgene catalogue record and pLannotate feature annotations shown in this document.]
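Description:
ORF3a-EGFP is a mammalian expression plasmid built on the Clontech pEGFP-N1 backbone, designed to express the SARS-CoV-2 accessory protein ORF3a as a fluorescent fusion for localization studies. A codon-optimized ORF3a coding sequence of roughly 800 bp was amplified by PCR from a previously published template and inserted between the NheI and XhoI sites, both of which are retained. It sits downstream of the human cytomegalovirus immediate early enhancer/promoter and is followed by the remaining multiple cloning site, which acts as a short linker to EGFP, placing the fluorescent protein at the C terminus of ORF3a. Transcripts are terminated by the SV40 polyadenylation signal.

The plasmid is propagated in E. coli at high copy through a ColE1/pUC-type origin and also carries an f1 phage origin. A single Tn5 aminoglycoside phosphotransferase gene (NeoR/KanR) serves for both hosts. A bacterial bla-type promoter drives it for kanamycin selection in bacteria, while the SV40 enhancer/early promoter, with the HSV TK polyadenylation signal downstream, drives it for G418 selection of stably transfected mammalian cells. The short large T antigen, ble and bGH poly(A) fragments in the annotation are probably residual backbone sequence or partial matches, not functional elements.

Two sequence records accompany the entry: a full 5,546 nt sequencing result covering the whole plasmid, and a 1,621 nt depositor record that spans only the ORF3a–linker–EGFP region. Their annotations agree for this region. ORF3a is annotated as a viroporin associated with endosomes and lysosomes that is implicated in virion egress and disruption of autophagy. The construct belongs to a library of fluorescently tagged SARS-CoV-2 proteins for examining their expression and subcellular distribution in different cell types.
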