Features (pLannotate 1.2.2; 3 found; start..end, strand, type, name):
     11..835     +  CDS            AP3A_SARS2: Experimental evidence at protein level: Swiss-Prot protein existence level 1. Plays a role in virus egress via lysosomal trafficking (PubMed:33157038, PubMed:33422265). Forms homotetrameric ion channels (viroporin) localized at endosomes and lysosomes, that may induce deacidification of lysosomes thereby allowing safe virion egress through lysosomal trafficking (By similarity) (PubMed:33157038, PubMed:33422265). Also blocks formation of autolysosomes through binding and sequestering host TMUB1/HOPS on late endosomes. This prevents fusion of autophagosomes with lysosomes, disrupting autophagy a
    836..888     +  misc_feature   MCS: multiple cloning site
    902..1621    +  CDS            EGFP: the original enhanced GFP (Yang et al., 1996) mammalian codon-optimized
>Addgene plasmid #165121 | ORF3a-EGFP | depositor full sequence | sequence record 322256 | ORF3a-EGFP sequence 1621 bps
GCTAGCCACCATGGACCTTTTTATGAGAATCTTTACCATCGGGACTGTCACACTGAAACAGGGAGAAATT
AAGGACGCGACCCCGAGTGACTTTGTGAGGGCCACTGCTACAATTCCCATCCAAGCCTCTCTTCCATTCG
GCTGGCTCATAGTGGGTGTGGCACTGCTCGCGGTATTCCAGTCAGCGTCTAAGATCATAACGCTGAAGAA
GAGATGGCAGTTGGCTCTCAGCAAAGGTGTTCATTTCGTCTGTAACCTGCTTCTTCTTTTCGTCACTGTC
TATTCTCACTTGCTCTTGGTTGCAGCCGGGCTGGAAGCCCCGTTTCTGTATCTGTACGCGCTCGTTTACT
TCCTCCAGAGCATAAATTTCGTACGAATTATTATGAGACTCTGGTTGTGCTGGAAGTGTCGGAGCAAGAA
TCCTCTCTTGTATGACGCCAATTACTTCCTTTGTTGGCACACTAATTGTTATGATTACTGCATACCTTAC
AATAGCGTTACCTCATCCATAGTAATCACCTCCGGTGACGGAACAACGTCACCAATCTCCGAGCATGATT
ACCAGATTGGAGGCTATACGGAAAAATGGGAGAGTGGTGTCAAGGACTGTGTGGTGCTGCATAGCTATTT
CACAAGCGATTATTATCAACTGTACAGTACACAGTTGTCCACGGATACCGGGGTCGAGCATGTCACATTT
TTTATTTATAACAAGATCGTTGATGAGCCAGAGGAGCATGTGCAGATCCACACGATAGATGGAAGCTCCG
GTGTAGTGAATCCAGTCATGGAACCGATCTATGACGAGCCCACCACGACCACATCTGTGCCCCTGCTCGA
GCTCAAGCTTCGAATTCTGCAGTCGACGGTACCGCGGGCCCGGGATCCACCGGTCGCCACCATGGTGAGC
AAGGGCGAGGAGCTGTTCACCGGGGTGGTGCCCATCCTGGTCGAGCTGGACGGCGACGTAAACGGCCACA
AGTTCAGCGTGTCCGGCGAGGGCGAGGGCGATGCCACCTACGGCAAGCTGACCCTGAAGTTCATCTGCAC
CACCGGCAAGCTGCCCGTGCCCTGGCCCACCCTCGTGACCACCCTGACCTACGGCGTGCAGTGCTTCAGC
CGCTACCCCGACCACATGAAGCAGCACGACTTCTTCAAGTCCGCCATGCCCGAAGGCTACGTCCAGGAGC
GCACCATCTTCTTCAAGGACGACGGCAACTACAAGACCCGCGCCGAGGTGAAGTTCGAGGGCGACACCCT
GGTGAACCGCATCGAGCTGAAGGGCATCGACTTCAAGGAGGACGGCAACATCCTGGGGCACAAGCTGGAG
TACAACTACAACAGCCACAACGTCTATATCATGGCCGACAAGCAGAAGAACGGCATCAAGGTGAACTTCA
AGATCCGCCACAACATCGAGGACGGCAGCGTGCAGCTCGCCGACCACTACCAGCAGAACACCCCCATCGG
CGACGGCCCCGTGCTGCTGCCCGACAACCACTACCTGAGCACCCAGTCCGCCCTGAGCAAAGACCCCAAC
GAGAAGCGCGATCACATGGTCCTGCTGGAGTTCGTGACCGCCGCCGGGATCACTCTCGGCATGGACGAGC
TGTACAAGTAA
