Features (pLannotate 1.2.2; 15 found; start..end, strand, type, name):
      1..204     +  promoter       CMV promoter: human cytomegalovirus (CMV) immediate early promoter
    237..1061    +  CDS            AP3A_SARS2: Experimental evidence at protein level: Swiss-Prot protein existence level 1. Plays a role in virus egress via lysosomal trafficking (PubMed:33157038, PubMed:33422265). Forms homotetrameric ion channels (viroporin) localized at endosomes and lysosomes, that may induce deacidification of lysosomes thereby allowing safe virion egress through lysosomal trafficking (By similarity) (PubMed:33157038, PubMed:33422265). Also blocks formation of autolysosomes through binding and sequestering host TMUB1/HOPS on late endosomes. This prevents fusion of autophagosomes with lysosomes, disrupting autophagy a
   1062..1114    +  misc_feature   MCS: multiple cloning site
   1128..1847    +  CDS            EGFP: the original enhanced GFP (Yang et al., 1996) mammalian codon-optimized
   1864..1947    +  CDS            large T antigen (fragment): large T antigen from SV40 (simian virus 40)
   1970..2091    +  polyA_signal   SV40 poly(A) signal: SV40 polyadenylation signal
   2125..2553    -  rep_origin     f1 ori (sequence partly withheld): f1 bacteriophage origin of replication; arrow indicates direction of (+) strand synthesis
   2580..2684    +  promoter       AmpR promoter: bla
   2686..3043    +  promoter       SV40 promoter: SV40 enhancer and early promoter
   3078..3872    +  CDS            NeoR/KanR: aminoglycoside phosphotransferase from Tn5; aph(3')-II (or nptII); confers resistance to neomycin, kanamycin, and G418 (Geneticin®)
   3893..4045    +  CDS            ble (fragment): BLE_KLEPN - Experimental evidence at protein level: Swiss-Prot protein existence level 1. Binding protein with a strong affinity to the bleomycin family of antibiotics. Binds to CL990; an antimitotic-antibiotic compound. From Klebsiella pneumoniae.
   4104..4151    +  polyA_signal   HSV TK poly(A) signal: herpes simplex virus thymidine kinase polyadenylation signal (Cole and Stacy, 1985)
   4242..4258    -  polyA_signal   bGH poly(A) signal (fragment): bovine growth hormone polyadenylation signal
   4480..5068    +  rep_origin     ori: high-copy-number ColE1/pMB1/pBR322/pUC origin of replication
   5243..5546    +  enhancer       CMV enhancer: human cytomegalovirus immediate early enhancer
>Addgene plasmid #165121 | ORF3a-EGFP | addgene full sequence | sequence record 324308 | Addgene NGS Result
GTGATGCGGTTTTGGCAGTACATCAATGGGCGTGGATAGCGGTTTGACTCACGGGGATTTCCAAGTCTCC
ACCCCATTGACGTCAATGGGAGTTTGTTTTGGCACCAAAATCAACGGGACTTTCCAAAATGTCGTAACAA
CTCCGCCCCATTGACGCAAATGGGCGGTAGGCGTGTACGGTGGGAGGTCTATATAAGCAGAGCTGGTTTA
GTGAACCGTCAGATCCGCTAGCCACCATGGACCTTTTTATGAGAATCTTTACCATCGGGACTGTCACACT
GAAACAGGGAGAAATTAAGGACGCGACCCCGAGTGACTTTGTGAGGGCCACTGCTACAATTCCCATCCAA
GCCTCTCTTCCATTCGGCTGGCTCATAGTGGGTGTGGCACTGCTCGCGGTATTCCAGTCAGCGTCTAAGA
TCATAACGCTGAAGAAGAGATGGCAGTTGGCTCTCAGCAAAGGTGTTCATTTCGTCTGTAACCTGCTTCT
TCTTTTCGTCACTGTCTATTCTCACTTGCTCTTGGTTGCAGCCGGGCTGGAAGCCCCGTTTCTGTATCTG
TACGCGCTCGTTTACTTCCTCCAGAGCATAAATTTCGTACGAATTATTATGAGACTCTGGTTGTGCTGGA
AGTGTCGGAGCAAGAATCCTCTCTTGTATGACGCCAATTACTTCCTTTGTTGGCACACTAATTGTTATGA
TTACTGCATACCTTACAATAGCGTTACCTCATCCATAGTAATCACCTCCGGTGACGGAACAACGTCACCA
ATCTCCGAGCATGATTACCAGATTGGAGGCTATACGGAAAAATGGGAGAGTGGTGTCAAGGACTGTGTGG
TGCTGCATAGCTATTTCACAAGCGATTATTATCAACTGTACAGTACACAGTTGTCCACGGATACCGGGGT
CGAGCATGTCACATTTTTTATTTATAACAAGATCGTTGATGAGCCAGAGGAGCATGTGCAGATCCACACG
ATAGATGGAAGCTCCGGTGTAGTGAATCCAGTCATGGAACCGATCTATGACGAGCCCACCACGACCACAT
CTGTGCCCCTGCTCGAGCTCAAGCTTCGAATTCTGCAGTCGACGGTACCGCGGGCCCGGGATCCACCGGT
CGCCACCATGGTGAGCAAGGGCGAGGAGCTGTTCACCGGGGTGGTGCCCATCCTGGTCGAGCTGGACGGC
GACGTAAACGGCCACAAGTTCAGCGTGTCCGGCGAGGGCGAGGGCGATGCCACCTACGGCAAGCTGACCC
TGAAGTTCATCTGCACCACCGGCAAGCTGCCCGTGCCCTGGCCCACCCTCGTGACCACCCTGACCTACGG
CGTGCAGTGCTTCAGCCGCTACCCCGACCACATGAAGCAGCACGACTTCTTCAAGTCCGCCATGCCCGAA
GGCTACGTCCAGGAGCGCACCATCTTCTTCAAGGACGACGGCAACTACAAGACCCGCGCCGAGGTGAAGT
TCGAGGGCGACACCCTGGTGAACCGCATCGAGCTGAAGGGCATCGACTTCAAGGAGGACGGCAACATCCT
GGGGCACAAGCTGGAGTACAACTACAACAGCCACAACGTCTATATCATGGCCGACAAGCAGAAGAACGGC
ATCAAGGTGAACTTCAAGATCCGCCACAACATCGAGGACGGCAGCGTGCAGCTCGCCGACCACTACCAGC
AGAACACCCCCATCGGCGACGGCCCCGTGCTGCTGCCCGACAACCACTACCTGAGCACCCAGTCCGCCCT
GAGCAAAGACCCCAACGAGAAGCGCGATCACATGGTCCTGCTGGAGTTCGTGACCGCCGCCGGGATCACT
CTCGGCATGGACGAGCTGTACAAGTAAAGCGGCCGCGACTCTAGATCATAATCAGCCATACCACATTTGT
AGAGGTTTTACTTGCTTTAAAAAACCTCCCACACCTCCCCCTGAACCTGAAACATAAAATGAATGCAATT
GTTGTTGTTAACTTGTTTATTGCAGCTTATAATGGTTACAAATAAAGCAATAGCATCACAAATTTCACAA
ATAAAGCATTTTTTTCACTGCATTCTAGTTGTGGTTTGTCCAAACTCATCAATGTATCTTAAGGCGTAAA
TTGTAAGCGTTAATATTTTGTTAAAATTCGCGTTAAATTTTTGTTAAATCAGCTCATTTTTTAACCAATA
GGCCGAAATCGGCAAAATCCCTTATAAATCAAAAGAATAGACCGAGATAGGGT
[37 nt withheld, positions 2224-2260]
AAAGAACGTGGACTCCAACGTCAAAGG
[49 nt withheld, positions 2288-2336]
T
[91 nt withheld, positions 2338-2428]
G
[124 nt withheld, positions 2430-2553]
CAGGTGGCACTTTTCGGGGAAATGTGCGCGGAACCCCTATTTGTTTATTTTTCTAAATACATTCAAATAT
GTATCCGCTCATGAGACAATAACCCTGATAAATGCTTCAATAATATTGAAAAAGGAAGAGTCCTGAGGCG
GAAAGAACCAGCTGTGGAATGTGTGTCAGTTAGGGTGTGGAAAGTCCCCAGGCTCCCCAGCAGGCAGAAG
TATGCAAAGCATGCATCTCAATTAGTCAGCAACCAGGTGTGGAAAGTCCCCAGGCTCCCCAGCAGGCAGA
AGTATGCAAAGCATGCATCTCAATTAGTCAGCAACCATAGTCCCGCCCCTAACTCCGCCCATCCCGCCCC
TAACTCCGCCCAGTTCCGCCCATTCTCCGCCCCATGGCTGACTAATTTTTTTTATTTATGCAGAGGCCGA
GGCCGCCTCGGCCTCTGAGCTATTCCAGAAGTAGTGAGGAGGCTTTTTTGGAGGCCTAGGCTTTTGCAAA
GATCGATCAAGAGACAGGATGAGGATCGTTTCGCATGATTGAACAAGATGGATTGCACGCAGGTTCTCCG
GCCGCTTGGGTGGAGAGGCTATTCGGCTATGACTGGGCACAACAGACAATCGGCTGCTCTGATGCCGCCG
TGTTCCGGCTGTCAGCGCAGGGGCGCCCGGTTCTTTTTGTCAAGACCGACCTGTCCGGTGCCCTGAATGA
ACTGCAAGACGAGGCAGCGCGGCTATCGTGGCTGGCCACGACGGGCGTTCCTTGCGCAGCTGTGCTCGAC
GTTGTCACTGAAGCGGGAAGGGACTGGCTGCTATTGGGCGAAGTGCCGGGGCAGGATCTCCTGTCATCTC
ACCTTGCTCCTGCCGAGAAAGTATCCATCATGGCTGATGCAATGCGGCGGCTGCATACGCTTGATCCGGC
TACCTGCCCATTCGACCACCAAGCGAAACATCGCATCGAGCGAGCACGTACTCGGATGGAAGCCGGTCTT
GTCGATCAGGATGATCTGGACGAAGAGCATCAGGGGCTCGCGCCAGCCGAACTGTTCGCCAGGCTCAAGG
CGAGCATGCCCGACGGCGAGGATCTCGTCGTGACCCATGGCGATGCCTGCTTGCCGAATATCATGGTGGA
AAATGGCCGCTTTTCTGGATTCATCGACTGTGGCCGGCTGGGTGTGGCGGACCGCTATCAGGACATAGCG
TTGGCTACCCGTGATATTGCTGAAGAGCTTGGCGGCGAATGGGCTGACCGCTTCCTCGTGCTTTACGGTA
TCGCCGCTCCCGATTCGCAGCGCATCGCCTTCTATCGCCTTCTTGACGAGTTCTTCTGAGCGGGACTCTG
GGGTTCGAAATGACCGACCAAGCGACGCCCAACCTGCCATCACGAGATTTCGATTCCACCGCCGCCTTCT
ATGAAAGGTTGGGCTTCGGAATCGTTTTCCGGGACGCCGGCTGGATGATCCTCCAGCGCGGGGATCTCAT
GCTGGAGTTCTTCGCCCACCCTAGGGGGAGGCTAACTGAAACACGGAAGGAGACAATACCGGAAGGAACC
CGCGCTATGACGGCAATAAAAAGACAGAATAAAACGCACGGTGTTGGGTCGTTTGTTCATAAACGCGGGG
TTCGGTCCCAGGGCTGGCACTCTGTCGATACCCCACCGAGACCCCATTGGGGCCAATACGCCCGCGTTTC
TTCCTTTTCCCCACCCCACCCCCCAAGTTCGGGTGAAGGCCCAGGGCTCGCAGCCAACGTCGGGGCGGCA
GGCCCTGCCATAGCCTCAGGTTACTCATATATACTTTAGATTGATTTAAAACTTCATTTTTAATTTAAAA
GGATCTAGGTGAAGATCCTTTTTGATAATCTCATGACCAAAATCCCTTAACGTGAGTTTTCGTTCCACTG
AGCGTCAGACCCCGTAGAAAAGATCAAAGGATCTTCTTGAGATCCTTTTTTTCTGCGCGTAATCTGCTGC
TTGCAAACAAAAAAACCACCGCTACCAGCGGTGGTTTGTTTGCCGGATCAAGAGCTACCAACTCTTTTTC
CGAAGGTAACTGGCTTCAGCAGAGCGCAGATACCAAATACTGTTCTTCTAGTGTAGCCGTAGTTAGGCCA
CCACTTCAAGAACTCTGTAGCACCGCCTACATACCTCGCTCTGCTAATCCTGTTACCAGTGGCTGCTGCC
AGTGGCGATAAGTCGTGTCTTACCGGGTTGGACTCAAGACGATAGTTACCGGATAAGGCGCAGCGGTCGG
GCTGAACGGGGGGTTCGTGCACACAGCCCAGCTTGGAGCGAACGACCTACACCGAACTGAGATACCTACA
GCGTGAGCTATGAGAAAGCGCCACGCTTCCCGAAGGGAGAAAGGCGGACAGGTATCCGGTAAGCGGCAGG
GTCGGAACAGGAGAGCGCACGAGGGAGCTTCCAGGGGGAAACGCCTGGTATCTTTATAGTCCTGTCGGGT
TTCGCCACCTCTGACTTGAGCGTCGATTTTTGTGATGCTCGTCAGGGGGGCGGAGCCTATGGAAAAACGC
CAGCAACGCGGCCTTTTTACGGTTCCTGGCCTTTTGCTGGCCTTTTGCTCACATGTTCTTTCCTGCGTTA
TCCCCTGATTCTGTGGATAACCGTATTACCGCCATGCATTAGTTATTAATAGTAATCAATTACGGGGTCA
TTAGTTCATAGCCCATATATGGAGTTCCGCGTTACATAACTTACGGTAAATGGCCCGCCTGGCTGACCGC
CCAACGACCCCCGCCCATTGACGTCAATAATGACGTATGTTCCCATAGTAACGCCAATAGGGACTTTCCA
TTGACGTCAATGGGTGGAGTATTTACGGTAAACTGCCCACTTGGCAGTACATCAAGTGTATCATATGCCA
AGTACGCCCCCTATTGACGTCAATGACGGTAAATGGCCCGCCTGGCATTATGCCCAGTACATGACCTTAT
GGGACTTTCCTACTTGGCAGTACATCTACGTATTAGTCATCGCTATTACCATG
